>Addgene plasmid #1402 | pCMV6-p55alpha-Flag | addgene partial sequence | sequence record 16533 | 1402 with hGHpA-R (5' CCAGCTTGGTTCCCAATAGA 3')
CTTGCTCCATACCACCCCCCTCCACCCCATAATATTATAGAAGGACACCTAGTCAGACAAAATGATGCAA
CTTAATTTTATTAGGACAAGGCTGGTGGGCACTGGAGTGGCAACTTCCAGGGCCAGGAGAGGCACTGGGG
AGGGGTCACAGGGATGCCACGGAATTCGAGCTCGCCCGGGGATCTCTACTTGTCATCGTCGTCCTTGTAG
TCTCGCCTCTGTTGTGCATATACTGGGTATGCTAGTGTGACATTGAGGGAGTCATTGTGCTGCACGAGGG
AGGTGTGTTGATAATGTAGCACCAGCTCCTTCAGGGAGCTGTACAGGTTGTAGGGCTCGGCAAAGCCATA
GCCGGTGGCAGTCTTGTTAATGACGCAATGCTTGACTTCGCCGTCTACCACTACGGAGCAGGCATAGCAG
CCCTGCTTACTGCTCTCCCGGACAAGGAAAGTGCCGTCTCGCTTCCCTCGCAATAGGTTCTCTGCTTTGT
TTCGGTTGCTGCTCCCGACATTCCACGTCTTCTCGTCATGGTGGGGCAAATCCTCATCATCTTCTACCAG
GGAGTATTGATCTTCGGTATTTTCATTCCCCAGCCACTCGTTCAGCTTCTTCTGCCGCACACCTTTCTGC
GTCAGCCACATCAAGTATTGGTCTCTTGTCTTTCTCAACTGGATGAGGTCCGGCTTAATACTGTTCATGC
GTTTGTCGATCTCTCGGTACTCAGCTG
