>Addgene plasmid #1402 | pCMV6-p55alpha-Flag | addgene partial sequence | sequence record 16534 | CMV-F 5'-CGCAAATGGGCGGTAGGCGTG-3'
AGCTCGTTTAGTGAACCGTCAGAATTAATTCAGATCTGCCATGTACACCACGGTTTGGACTATGGAAGAC
CTGGACTTGGAGTGTGCCAAGACAGATATAAACTGTGGCACAGACTTGGTGTTTTATATAGAAATGGATC
CACCAGCACTGCCCCCCAAACCACCCAAGCCCACTACTGTAGCCAACAACAGCATGAACAACAATATGTC
CTTGCAGGATGCTGAATGGTACTGGGGAGACATCTCAAGGGAAGAAGTGAATGAAAAACTCCGAGACACT
GCTGATGGGACCTTTTTGGTACGAGACGCATCTACTAAAATGCACGGCGATTACACTCTTACACTAAGGA
AAGGAGGAAATAACAAATTAATCAAAATCTTTCACCGTGATGGAAAATATGGCTTCTCTGATCCATTAAC
CTTCAACTCTGTGGTTGAGTTAATAAACCACTACCGGAATGAGTCTTTAGCTCAGTACAACCCCAAGCTG
GATGTGAAGTTGCTCTACCCAGTGTCCAAATACCAGCAGGATCAAGTTGTCAAAGAAGATAATATTGAAG
CTGTAGGGAAAAAATTACATGAATATAATACTCAATTTCAAGAAAAAAGTCGGGAATATGATAGATTATA
TGAGGAG
