[The description below was written by a language model from this plasmid's Addgene catalogue record.]
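Description:
pCMV6-p55alpha-Flag is a mammalian expression plasmid built on the pCMV6 backbone (about 4.9 kb without insert) that carries the mouse PI3K regulatory subunit p55alpha, one of the products of the Pik3r1 gene, which also gives rise to the p85alpha and p50alpha isoforms. The roughly 1.5 kb insert was placed into the vector by restriction cloning, with a BglII site retained at the 5′ junction and a BamHI site at the 3′ junction that was lost during ligation. A Flag epitope is fused to the C terminus of the protein. The plasmid is propagated in E. coli under ampicillin selection and is recorded as low copy. The record does not list the origin of replication, the polyadenylation signal or any mammalian selection marker. No feature table is provided, so the detailed layout of the backbone cannot be described here.

The promoter is not stated explicitly, but the backbone name and the use of a CMV forward primer for sequencing indicate that the insert sits downstream of the cytomegalovirus immediate-early promoter, a strong constitutive promoter in most mammalian cell lines. Transfection should therefore yield Flag-tagged p55alpha that can be detected or immunoprecipitated with anti-Flag antibodies without the need for an isoform-specific antibody. PI3K regulatory subunits bind the p110 catalytic subunits and use their SH2 domains to dock onto tyrosine-phosphorylated proteins. A construct of this kind is thus suited to studying p55alpha's binding partners, its effect on PI3K signalling, and how it differs from the other Pik3r1 isoforms, though the record does not give a specific intended application.
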