Addgene plasmid #1402: pCMV6-p55alpha-Flag
Depositing lab: Lewis Cantley. Depositing organization: Beth Israel Deaconess Medical Center.
Backbone
  Vector backbone: pCMV6
  Backbone size w/o insert (bp): 4900
  Vector type: Mammalian Expression
Growth in bacteria
  Bacterial resistance: Ampicillin, 100 μg/mL
  Growth temperature: 37°C
  Growth strain: DH5alpha
  Copy number: Low Copy
Gene/Insert
  Gene/Insert name: PI3K regulatory subunit p55alpha (alt name: Pik3r1)
  Species: M. musculus (mouse)
  Insert size (bp): 1500
  Entrez Gene: Pik3r1 (a.k.a. PI3K, p50alpha, p55alpha, p85alpha)
  Tag / fusion protein: Flag (C terminal on insert)
  Cloning method: Restriction Enzyme; 5′ cloning site BglII (not destroyed); 3′ cloning site BamHI (destroyed during cloning)
  Sequencing primers: 5′ CMV-F
Terms and licenses: Academic/Nonprofit Terms; Industry Terms: Not Available to Industry
Depositor comments: Cantley lab recommends growth at room temperature.
How to cite: pCMV6-p55alpha-Flag was a gift from Lewis Cantley (Addgene plasmid # 1402 ; http://n2t.net/addgene:1402 ; RRID:Addgene_1402)
